Addgene plasmid #196814: pGEL666
Purpose: (Empty Backbone) LrCas9 genome editing plasmid in rice
Depositing lab: Yong Zhang. Depositing organization: University of Electronic Science and Technology of China. Publication: Efficient plant genome engineering using a probiotic sourced CRISPR-Cas9 system. Zhong Z, Liu G, Tang Z, Xiang S, Yang L, Huang L, He Y, Fan T, Liu S, Zheng X, Zhang T, Qi Y, Huang J, Zhang Y. Nat Commun. 2023 Sep 29;14(1):6102. doi: 10.1038/s41467-023-41802-9. PubMed 37773156.
Backbone
  Vector backbone: pZHY988
  Backbone size (bp): 15972
  Vector type: Plant Expression, CRISPR, Synthetic Biology
  Promoter: ZmUbi
  Selectable markers: Hygromycin
Growth in bacteria
  Bacterial resistance: Kanamycin, 50 μg/mL
  Growth temperature: 37°C
  Growth strain: ccdB Survival
  Copy number: High Copy
Terms and licenses: Academic/Nonprofit Terms; Industry Terms: Not Available to Industry
How to cite: pGEL666 was a gift from Yong Zhang (Addgene plasmid # 196814 ; http://n2t.net/addgene:196814 ; RRID:Addgene_196814)
