[The description below was written by a language model from this plasmid's Addgene catalogue record and pLannotate feature annotations shown in this document.]
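Description:
pGEL666 is an empty-backbone T-DNA binary vector, built on pZHY988, for CRISPR genome editing in rice with LrCas9, a Cas9 orthologue that the associated publication describes as coming from a probiotic bacterium. The plasmid of about 16 kb carries nopaline C58-type left and right T-DNA border repeats, which points to Agrobacterium-mediated delivery. Outside the borders, the pVS1 oriV with its RepA and StaA genes provides replication and stable maintenance in Agrobacterium. A ColE1/pMB1-type origin with the pBR322 bom region supports high-copy propagation in E. coli. Bacterial selection is by kanamycin through an aphA-3 gene.

Within the T-DNA, the maize polyubiquitin (ZmUbi) promoter sits about 4.2 kb upstream of the Arabidopsis HSP18.2 terminator. The automated annotation leaves this interval unlabelled, but its position and size are consistent with the LrCas9 coding sequence; the feature table does not confirm this. Downstream lies a ccdB toxin gene with a ccdA fragment, flanked by partial PDK intron and attB2 remnants. This counter-selectable cassette explains why the plasmid must be grown in a ccdB-tolerant strain. It most likely marks the site where a user's guide RNA sequence replaces ccdB, so that only recombinant clones survive in standard E. coli. The record does not give the cloning method or identify the promoter and scaffold used for guide RNA expression. Transformed plant tissue is selected with a hygromycin phosphotransferase gene driven by an enhanced, duplicated-enhancer CaMV 35S promoter and ended by the CaMV polyadenylation signal, located next to the left border.
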