Features (pLannotate 1.2.2; 19 found; start..end, strand, type, name):
      8..2003    +  promoter       Ubi promoter: maize polyubiquitin gene promoter
   6226..6474    +  terminator     HSP terminator: efficient transcription terminator from the Arabidopsis thaliana heat shock protein 18.2 gene (Nagaya et al., 2010)
   6739..7041    -  CDS            ccdB: CCDB_ECOLI - Also known as G, letB, letD. Experimental evidence at protein level: Swiss-Prot protein existence level 1. Toxic component of a type II toxin-antitoxin (TA) system, functioning in plasmid maintainence. Responsible for the post- segregational killing (PSK) of plasmid-free cells, also referred to as a plasmid addiction system. Half-life of over 2 hours. Cell killing by CcdB is accompanied by filamentation, defects in chromosome and plasmid segregation, defects in cell division, formation of anucleate cells, decreased DNA synthesis and plasmid loss. Interferes with the activity of DN
   7046..7204    -  CDS            ccdA (fragment): CCDA_ECO57 - Also known as H, letA. Experimental evidence at protein level: Swiss-Prot protein existence level 1. Antitoxin component of a type II toxin-antitoxin (TA) system which inhibits the post-segregational killing (PSK) of plasmid-free cells, also referred to as a plasmid addiction system. Binds to and blocks the activity of CcdB; will also remove bound CcdB protein from the CcdB-GyrA complex by forming a CcdA-CcdB complex, a process termed rejuvenation. Functions as a transcriptional corepressor for the ccdAB operon, repression also requires CcdB (By similarity). From Escherichia coli
   7295..7360    -  intron         PDK intron (fragment): pdk; modified pyruvate orthophosphate dikinase intron from Flaveria trinervia 3.0
   7524..7545    -  protein_bind   attB2 (fragment): mutant version of attB; recombination site for the Gateway® BP reaction BP Clonase™
   7578..7602    +  misc_feature   RB T-DNA repeat: right border repeat from nopaline C58 T-DNA
   7942..8343    +  CDS            Y4CG_SINFN (fragment): Protein inferred from homology: Swiss-Prot protein existence level 3. From Sinorhizobium fredii (strain NBRC 101917 / NGR234).
   8903..9532    +  CDS            pVS1 StaA: stability protein from the Pseudomonas plasmid pVS1 (Heeb et al., 2000)
   9961..11034   +  CDS            pVS1 RepA: replication protein from the Pseudomonas plasmid pVS1 (Heeb et al., 2000)
  11100..11294   +  rep_origin     pVS1 oriV: origin of replication for the Pseudomonas plasmid pVS1 (Heeb et al., 2000)
  11497..11536   +  CDS            rop (fragment): Rop protein, which maintains plasmids at low copy number; rop
  11628..11768   +  misc_feature   bom: basis of mobility region from pBR322
  11954..12542   -  rep_origin     ori: high-copy-number ColE1/pMB1/pBR322/pUC origin of replication
  12629..13423   -  CDS            KanR: aminoglycoside phosphotransferase; aphA-3; confers resistance to kanamycin
  13848..13872   +  misc_feature   LB T-DNA repeat: left border repeat from nopaline C58 T-DNA
  13950..14124   -  polyA_signal   CaMV poly(A) signal: cauliflower mosaic virus polyadenylation signal
  14165..15175   -  CDS            HygR: aminoglycoside phosphotransferase from E. coli; aph(4)-Ia; confers resistance to hygromycin
  15214..15890   -  promoter       CaMV 35S promoter (enhanced): cauliflower mosaic virus 35S promoter with a duplicated enhancer region
>Addgene plasmid #196814 | pGEL666 | addgene full sequence | sequence record 388282 | Addgene NGS Result
GGCGCGCCTGCAGTGCAGCGTGACCCGGTCGTGCCCCTCTCTTGAGATAAGGTGAGCATTGCATGTCTAA
GTTATAAAAAATTACCACATATTTTTTTTGTCACACTTGTTTGAAGTGCAGTTTATCTATCTTTATACAT
ATATTTAAACTTTACTCTACGAATAATATAATCTATAGTACTACAATAATATCAGTGTTTTAGAGAATCA
TATAAATGAACAGTTAGACATGGTCTAAAGGACAATTGAGTATTTTGACAACAGGACTCTACAGTTTTAT
CTTTTTAGTGTGCATGTGTTCTCCTTTTTTTTTGCAAATAGCTTCACCTATATAATACTTCATCCATTTT
ATTAGTACATCCATTTAGGGTTTAGGGTTAATGGTTTTTATAGACTAATTTTTTTAGTACATCTATTTTA
TTCTATTTTAGCCTCTAAATTAAGAAAACTAAAACTCTATTTTAGTTTTTTTATTTAATAATTTAGATAT
AAAATAGAATAAAATAAAGTGACTAAAAATTAAACAAATACCCTTTAAGAAATTAAAAAAACTAAGGAAA
CATTTTTCTTGTTTCGAGTAGATAATGCCAGCCTGTTAAACGCCGTCGACGAGTCTAACGGACACCAACC
AGCGAACCAGCAGCGTCGCGTCGGGCCAAGCGAAGCAGACGGCACGGCATCTCTGTCGCTGCCTCTGGAC
CCCTCTCGAGAGTTCCGCTCCACCGTTGGACTTGCTCCGCTGTCGGCATCCAGAAATTGCGTGGCGGAGC
GGCAGACGTGAGCCGGCACGGCAGGCGGCCTCCTCCTCCTCTCACGGCACCGGCAGCTACGGGGGATTCC
TTTCCCACCGCTCCTTCGCTTTCCCTTCCTCGCCCGCCGTAATAAATAGACACCCCCTCCACACCCTCTT
TCCCCAACCTCGTGTTGTTCGGAGCGCACACACACACAACCAGAACTCCCCCAAATCCACCCGTCGGCAC
CTCCGCTTCAAGGTACGCCGCTCGTCCTCCCCCCCCCCTCTCTACCTTCTCAAGATCGGCGTTCCGGTCC
ATGGTTAGGGCCCGGTAGTTCTACTTCTGTTCATGTTTGTGTTAGATCCGTGTTTGTGTTAGATCCGTGC
TACTAGCGTTCGTACACGGATGCGACCTGTACGTCAGACACGTTCTGATTGCTAACTTGCCAGTGTTTCT
CTTTGGGGAATCCTGGGATGGCTCTAGCCGTTCCGCAGACGGGATCGATTTCATGATTTTTTTTGTTTCG
TTGCATAGGGTTTGGTTTGCCCTTTTCCTTTATTTCAATATATGCCGTGCACTTGTTTGTCGGGTCATCT
TTTCATGCTTTTTTTTGTCTTGGTTGTGATGATGTGGTCTGGTTGGGCGGTCGTTCAAGATCGGAGTAGA
ATTAATTCTGTTTCAAACTACCTGGTGGATTTATTAATTTTGGATCTGTATGTGTGTGCCATACATATTC
ATAGTTACGAATTGAAGATGATGGATGGAAATATCGATCTAGGATAGGTATACATGTTGATGCGGGTTTT
ACTGATGCATATACAGAGATGCTTTTTGTTCGCTTGGTTGTGATGATGTGGTGTGGTTGGGCGGTCGTTC
ATTCGTTCAAGATCGGAGTAGAATACTGTTTCAAACTACCTGGTGTATTTATTAATTTTGGAACTGTATG
TGTGTGTCATACATCTTCATAGTTACGAGTTTAAGATGGATGGAAATATCGATCTAGGATAGGTATACAT
GTTGATGTGGGTTTTACTGATGCATATACATGATGGCATATGCAGCATCTATTCATATGCTCTAACCTTG
AGTACCTATCTATTATAATAAACAAGTATGTTTTATAATTATTTTGATCTTGATATACTTGGATGATGGC
ATATGCAGCAGCTATATGTGGATTTTTTTAGCCCTGCCTTCATACGCTATTTATTTGCTTGGTACTGTTT
CTTTTGTCGATGCTCACCCTGTTGTTTGGTGTTACTTCTGCAGCCTGCAGGTAGATCGCTCGTCGACATG
ACAAAGCTGAACCAGCCATACGGCATCGGCCTCGATATTGGCTCAAACTCTATCGGCTTCGCGGTGGTCG
ACGCCAATTCCCACCTCCTGCGCCTGAAGGGCGAGACAGCCATCGGCGCCAGGCTCTTCCGCGAGGGACA
GTCAGCCGCGGATCGGAGGGGCTCTAGGACCACACGGAGGCGCCTCTCCCGGACAAGGTGGCGCCTCAGC
TTCCTGCGCGACTTCTTCGCGCCACATATCACCAAGATTGACCCTGATTTCTTCCTCCGCCAGAAGTACT
CCGAGATCAGCCCTAAGGACAAGGATCGGTTCAAGTACGAGAAGAGGCTGTTCAACGACCGCACCGATGC
CGAGTTCTACGAGGATTACCCATCAATGTACCACCTGAGGCTCCATCTGATGACCCACACACATAAGGCC
GACCCGAGGGAGATTTTCCTCGCCATCCACCATATTCTCAAGTCTCGGGGCCACTTCCTCACACCTGGAG
CGGCCAAGGATTTCAATACCGACAAGGTGGATCTGGAGGACATCTTCCCAGCCCTCACAGAGGCGTACGC
CCAGGTCTACCCGGACCTGGAGCTGACCTTCGACCTCGCGAAGGCCGACGATTTCAAGGCGAAGCTCCTG
GATGAGCAGGCCACCCCGTCCGACACACAGAAGGCGCTGGTGAACCTCCTGCTCTCCAGCGATGGCGAGA
AGGAGATTGTCAAGAAGAGGAAGCAGGTGCTGACAGAGTTCGCGAAGGCCATCACCGGCCTCAAGACAAA
GTTCAACCTCGCCCTGGGCACCGAGGTGGATGAGGCCGATGCCTCAAATTGGCAGTTCTCTATGGGCCAG
CTCGACGATAAGTGGTCCAACATCGAGACATCCATGACAGACCAGGGCACCGAGATTTTCGAGCAGATTC
AGGAGCTGTACCGGGCGAGGCTGCTCAACGGCATTGTGCCAGCCGGCATGTCCCTGAGCCAGGCCAAGGT
CGCCGATTACGGCCAGCACAAGGAGGACCTGGAGCTGTTCAAGACATACCTCAAGAAGCTGAATGATCAT
GAGCTGGCGAAGACCATCCGGGGCCTCTACGACAGGTACATTAACGGCGACGATGCCAAGCCGTTCCTGC
GCGAGGACTTCGTCAAGGCGCTCACCAAGGAGGTGACAGCCCATCCAAACGAGGTGTCCGAGCAGCTGCT
CAACAGGATGGGCCAGGCCAATTTCATGCTCAAGCAGAGGACCAAGGCCAACGGCGCAATCCCAATTCAG
CTCCAGCAGCGCGAGCTGGATCAGATCATTGCGAACCAGAGCAAGTACTACGACTGGCTCGCCGCCCCAA
ATCCAGTGGAGGCACACAGGTGGAAGATGCCGTACCAGCTCGATGAGCTGCTCAATTTCCATATCCCATA
CTACGTCGGCCCTCTGATTACACCGAAGCAGCAGGCGGAGTCAGGCGAGAACGTGTTCGCCTGGATGGTC
AGGAAGGACCCGTCTGGCAACATCACCCCATACAATTTCGATGAGAAGGTGGACCGGGAGGCGTCAGCCA
ATACATTCATCCAGAGGATGAAGACCACAGATACCTACCTGATTGGCGAGGACGTGCTCCCTAAGCAGTC
TCTGCTCTACCAGAAGTACGAGGTGCTCAACGAGCTGAACAATGTCCGCATCAACAATGAGTGCCTGGGC
ACAGATCAGAAGCAGCGGCTCATCAGGGAGGTGTTCGAGCGGCACTCATCTGTGACCATTAAGCAGGTCG
CGGATAATCTCGTGGCACATGGCGACTTCGCCCGGAGGCCGGAGATCAGGGGCCTGGCGGACGAGAAGAG
GTTCCTCTCCAGCCTGTCCACATACCACCAGCTCAAGGAGATCCTGCATGAGGCCATTGACGATCCAACC
AAGCTGCTCGATATCGAGAACATCATTACCTGGAGCACAGTGTTCGAGGACCACACCATCTTCGAGACAA
AGCTGGCCGAGATTGAGTGGCTCGACCCGAAGAAGATCAACGAGCTGTCAGGCATTCGCTACCGGGGATG
GGGACAGTTCTCTCGCAAGCTGCTCGACGGCCTCAAGCTGGGCAACGGCCACACAGTCATTCAGGAGCTG
ATGCTGAGCAACCATAATCTCATGCAGATCCTGGCCGATGAGACACTCAAGGAGACAATGACAGAGCTGA
ACCAGGACAAGCTCAAGACAGACGATATCGAGGATGTGATTAACGACGCGTACACCTCACCATCTAATAA
GAAGGCCCTCCGGCAGGTCCTGAGGGTGGTCGAGGATATTAAGCATGCCGCGAATGGCCAGGACCCTTCA
TGGCTCTTCATCGAGACAGCCGACGGCACCGGCACAGCCGGCAAGCGCACACAGTCTCGGCAGAAGCAGA
TCCAGACCGTGTACGCGAACGCCGCGCAGGAGCTGATTGATTCCGCCGTGAGGGGCGAGCTGGAGGATAA
GATCGCGGACAAGGCCTCTTTCACAGACCGCCTCGTGCTGTACTTCATGCAGGGCGGCAGGGATATCTAC
ACAGGCGCCCCTCTGAATATTGACCAGCTCTCCCACTACGACATCGATCATATTCTCCCGCAGTCACTGA
TTAAGGACGATTCTCTGGACAACAGGGTGCTCGTCAACGCGACAATCAATCGCGAGAAGAACAATGTGTT
CGCCTCCACACTCTTCGCGGGCAAGATGAAGGCAACCTGGCGGAAGTGGCATGAGGCAGGCCTGATTTCA
GGACGCAAGCTCCGGAATCTCATGCTGAGGCCGGATGAGATCGACAAGTTCGCCAAGGGATTCGTGGCAA
GGCAGCTGGTGGAGACAAGGCAGATCATTAAGCTCACAGAGCAGATCGCTGCCGCCCAGTACCCTAACAC
CAAGATCATTGCCGTGAAGGCGGGCCTCAGCCACCAGCTGAGGGAGGAGCTGGATTTCCCGAAGAACAGG
GACGTGAATCATTACCACCATGCGTTCGATGCCTTCCTCGCCGCAAGGATTGGCACATACCTGCTCAAGC
GCTACCCGAAGCTGGCGCCTTTCTTCACCTACGGCGAGTTCGCCAAGGTGGACGTGAAGAAGTTCAGGGA
GTTCAACTTCATCGGCGCGCTCACACACGCCAAGAAGAATATCATTGCGAAGGATACCGGCGAGATTGTG
TGGGATAAGGAGAGGGACATCCGCGAGCTGGACAGGATCTACAATTTCAAGCGCATGCTCATTACCCATG
AGGTCTACTTCGAGACAGCCGATCTCTTCAAGCAGACCATCTACGCCGCAAAGGACTCCAAGGAGAGGGG
CGGCAGCAAGCAGCTGATTCCTAAGAAGCAGGGCTACCCGACACAGGTGTACGGCGGATACACCCAGGAG
TCAGGCAGCTACAATGCGCTCGTGCGCGTGGCCGAGGCAGATACCACAGCCTACCAGGTCATCAAGATTT
CCGCGCAGAACGCCTCCAAGATCGCGAGCGCCAATCTCAAGAGCAGGGAGAAGGGCAAGCAGCTGCTCAA
TGAGATTGTGGTCAAGCAGCTGGCGAAGCGCCGGAAGAACTGGAAGCCTTCAGCCAATTCTTTCAAGATC
GTGATTCCGAGGTTCGGCATGGGCACACTGTTCCAGAACGCCAAGTACGGCCTCTTCATGGTCAACTCAG
ACACCTACTACCGCAATTACCAGGAGCTGTGGCTGTCCCGGGAGAATCAGAAGCTGCTCAAGAAGCTCTT
CAGCATCAAGTACGAGAAGACACAGATGAACCACGATGCCCTCCAGGTGTACAAGGCCATCATTGACCAG
GTCGAGAAGTTCTTCAAGCTGTACGATATCAATCAGTTCAGGGCGAAGCTCTCCGACGCCATTGAGCGCT
TCGAGAAGCTGCCGATCAACACCGATGGCAATAAGATTGGCAAGACCGAGACACTCCGGCAGATCCTCAT
TGGCCTCCAGGCGAACGGCACAAGGTCCAACGTGAAGAATCTGGGCATCAAGACCGACCTCGGCCTGCTC
CAGGTCGGCAGCGGCATCAAGCTCGACAAGGATACCCAGATTGTCTACCAGTCACCGTCTGGCCTGTTCA
AGAGGCGCATCCCACTCGCCGACCTGTCAAGGGCTGATCCTAAGAAGAAGAGGAAGGTTTCTAGGGCAGA
TCCAAAGAAGAAGCGGAAGGTGTCTAGAGCTGATCCGAAGAAGAAGCGCAAGGTGTGACTCGAGATATGA
AGATGAAGATGAAATATTTGGTGTGTCAAATAAAAAGCTTGTGTGCTTAAGTTTGTGTTTTTTTCTTGGC
TTGTTGTGTTATGAATTTGTGGCTTTTTCTAATATTAAATGAATGTAAGATCACATTATAATGAATAAAC
AAATGTTTCTATAATCCATTGTGAATGTTTTGTTGGATCTCTTCTGCAGCATATAACTACTGTATGTGCT
ATGGTATGGACTATGGAATATGATTAAAGATAAGAGGATCCGCGGATCATGAACCAACGGCCTGGCTGTA
TTTGGTGGTTGTGTAGGGAGATGGGGAGAAGAAAAGCCCGATTCTCTTCGCTGTGATGGGCTGGATGCAT
GCGGGGGAGCGGGAGGCCCAAGTACGTGCACGGTGAGCGGCCCACAGGGCGAGTGTGAGCGCGAGAGGCG
GGAGGAACAGTTTAGTACCACATTGCCCAGCTAACTCGAACGCGACCAACTTATAAACCCGCGCGCTGTC
GCTTGTGTGGAGACCTTATATTCCCCAGAACATCAGGTTAATGGCGTTTTTGATGTCATTTTCGCGGTGG
CTGAGATCAGCCACTTCTTCCCCGATAACGGAAACCGGCACACTGGCCATATCGGTGGTCATCATGCGCC
AGCTTTCATCCCCGATATGCACCACCGGGTAAAGTTCACGGGAGACTTTATCTGACAGCAGACGTGCACT
GGCCAGGGGGATCACCATCCGTCGCCCGGGCGTGTCAATAATATCACTCTGTACATCCACAAACAGACGA
TAACGGCTCTCTCTTTTATAGGTGTAAACCTTAAACTGCATTTCACCAGCCCCTGTTCTCGTCAGCAAAA
GAGCCGTTCATTTCAATAAACCGGGCGACCTCAGCCATCCCTTCCTGATTTTCCGCTTTCCAGCGTTCGG
CACGCAGACGACGGGCTTCATTCTGCATGGTTGTGCTTACCAGACCGGAGATATTGACATCATATATGCC
TTGAGCAACTGATAGCTGTCGCTGTCAACTGTCACTGTAATACGCTGCTTCATAGCATACCTCTTTTTGA
CATACTTCGGGTATACATATCAGTATATATTCTTATACCGCAAAAATCAGCGCGCAAATACGCATACTGT
TATCTGGCTTGGTACCGGTCTCAGTCTCAGGTAGATGTCAGATCAATCAGAAATGATTGATCTGACATCT
ACGAGTTGAGATCAAACAAAGCTTCAGCTGAGTTTCAATTTCTGAGCCCATGTTGGGCCATACATATGCC
ACCCGAGTGCAAATCGGGTGGCTTTTTTTCTAGACCCAGCTTTCTTGTACAAAGTTGGCATTACTGCGAG
CTCAAACTATCAGTGTTTGACAGGATATATTGGCGGGTAAACCTAAGAGAAAAGAGCGTTTATTAGAATA
ATCGGATATTTAAAAGGGCGTGAAAAGGTTTATCCGTTCGTCCATTTGTATGTGCATGCCAACCACAGGG
TTCCCCTCGGGATCAAAGTACTTTGATCCAACCCCTCCGCTGCTATAGTGCAGTCGGCTTCTGACGTTCA
GTGCAGCCGTCTTCTGAAAACGACATGTCGCACAAGTCCTAAGTTACGCGACAGGCTGCCGCCCTGCCCT
TTTCCTGGCGTTTTCTTGTCGCGTGTTTTAGTCGCATAAAGTAGAATACTTGCGACTAGAACCGGAGACA
TTACGCCATGAACAAGAGCGCCGCCGCTGGCCTGCTGGGCTATGCCCGCGTCAGCACCGACGACCAGGAC
TTGACCAACCAACGGGCCGAACTGCACGCGGCCGGCTGCACCAAGCTGTTTTCCGAGAAGATCACCGGCA
CCAGGCGCGACCGCCCGGAGCTGGCCAGGATGCTTGACCACCTACGCCCTGGCGACGTTGTGACAGTGAC
CAGGCTAGACCGCCTGGCCCGCAGCACCCGCGACCTACTGGACATTGCCGAGCGCATCCAGGAGGCCGGC
GCGGGCCTGCGTAGCCTGGCAGAGCCGTGGGCCGACACCACCACGCCGGCCGGCCGCATGGTGTTGACCG
TGTTCGCCGGCATTGCCGAGTTCGAGCGTTCCCTAATCATCGACCGCACCCGGAGCGGGCGCGAGGCCGC
CAAGGCCCGAGGCGTGAAGTTTGGCCCCCGCCCTACCCTCACCCCGGCACAGATCGCGCACGCCCGCGAG
CTGATCGACCAGGAAGGCCGCACCGTGAAAGAGGCGGCTGCACTGCTTGGCGTGCATCGCTCGACCCTGT
ACCGCGCACTTGAGCGCAGCGAGGAAGTGACGCCCACCGAGGCCAGGCGGCGCGGTGCCTTCCGTGAGGA
CGCATTGACCGAGGCCGACGCCCTGGCGGCCGCCGAGAATGAACGCCAAGAGGAACAAGCATGAAACCGC
ACCAGGACGGCCAGGACGAACCGTTTTTCATTACCGAAGAGATCGAGGCGGAGATGATCGCGGCCGGGTA
CGTGTTCGAGCCGCCCGCGCACGGCTCAACCGTGCGGCTGCATGAAATCCTGGCCGGTTTGTCTGATGCC
AAGCTGGCGGCCTGGCCGGCCAGCTTGGCCGCTGAAGAAACCGAGCGCCGCCGTCTAAAAAGGTGATGTG
TATTTGAGTAAAACAGCTTGCGTCATGCGGTCGCTGCGTATATGATGCGATGAGTAAATAAACAAATACG
CAAGGGGAACGCATGAAGGTTATCGCTGTACTTAACCAGAAAGGCGGGTCAGGCAAGACGACCATCGCAA
CCCATCTAGCCCGCGCCCTGCAACTCGCCGGGGCCGATGTTCTGTTAGTCGATTCCGATCCCCAGGGCAG
TGCCCGCGATTGGGCGGCCGTGCGGGAAGATCAACCGCTAACCGTTGTCGGCATCGACCGCCCGACGATT
GACCGCGACGTGAAGGCCATCGGCCGGCGCGACTTCGTAGTGATCGACGGAGCGCCCCAGGCGGCGGACT
TGGCTGTGTCCGCGATCAAGGCAGCCGACTTCGTGCTGATTCCGGTGCAGCCAAGCCCTTACGACATATG
GGCCACCGCCGACCTGGTGGAGCTGGTTAAGCAGCGCATTGAGGTCACGGATGGAAGGCTACAAGCGGCC
TTTGTCGTGTCGCGGGCGATCAAAGGCACGCGCATCGGCGGTGAGGTTGCCGAGGCGCTGGCCGGGTACG
AGCTGCCCATTCTTGAGTCCCGTATCACGCAGCGCGTGAGCTACCCAGGCACTGCCGCCGCCGGCACAAC
CGTTCTTGAATCAGAACCCGAGGGCGACGCTGCCCGCGAGGTCCAGGCGCTGGCCGCTGAAATTAAATCA
AAACTCATTTGAGTTAATGAGGTAAAGAGAAAATGAGCAAAAGCACAAACACGCTAAGTGCCGGCCGTCC
GAGCGCACGCAGCAGCAAGGCTGCAACGTTGGCCAGCCTGGCAGACACGCCAGCCATGAAGCGGGTCAAC
TTTCAGTTGCCGGCGGAGGATCACACCAAGCTGAAGATGTACGCGGTACGCCAAGGCAAGACCATTACCG
AGCTGCTATCTGAATACATCGCGCAGCTACCAGAGTAAATGAGCAAATGAATAAATGAGTAGATGAATTT
TAGCGGCTAAAGGAGGCGGCATGGAAAATCAAGAACAACCAGGCACCGACGCCGTGGAATGCCCCATGTG
TGGAGGAACGGGCGGTTGGCCAGGCGTAAGCGGCTGGGTTGCCTGCCGGCCCTGCAATGGCACTGGAACC
CCCAAGCCCGAGGAATCGGCGTGAGCGGTCGCAAACCATCCGGCCCGGTACAAATCGGCGCGGCGCTGGG
TGATGACCTGGTGGAGAAGTTGAAGGCCGCGCAGGCCGCCCAGCGGCAACGCATCGAGGCAGAAGCACGC
CCCGGTGAATCGTGGCAAGCGGCCGCTGATCGAATCCGCAAAGAATCCCGGCAACCGCCGGCAGCCGGTG
CGCCGTCGATTAGGAAGCCGCCCAAGGGCGACGAGCAACCAGATTTTTTCGTTCCGATGCTCTATGACGT
GGGCACCCGCGATAGTCGCAGCATCATGGACGTGGCCGTTTTCCGTCTGTCGAAGCGTGACCGACGAGCT
GGCGAGGTGATCCGCTACGAGCTTCCAGACGGGCACGTAGAGGTTTCCGCAGGGCCGGCCGGCATGGCCA
GTGTGTGGGATTACGACCTGGTACTGATGGCGGTTTCCCATCTAACCGAATCCATGAACCGATACCGGGA
AGGGAAGGGAGACAAGCCCGGCCGCGTGTTCCGTCCACACGTTGCGGACGTACTCAAGTTCTGCCGGCGA
GCCGATGGCGGAAAGCAGAAAGACGACCTGGTAGAAACCTGCATTCGGTTAAACACCACGCACGTTGCCA
TGCAGCGTACGAAGAAGGCCAAGAACGGCCGCCTGGTGACGGTATCCGAGGGTGAAGCCTTGATTAGCCG
CTACAAGATCGTAAAGAGCGAAACCGGGCGGCCGGAGTACATCGAGATCGAGCTAGCTGATTGGATGTAC
CGCGAGATCACAGAAGGCAAGAACCCGGACGTGCTGACGGTTCACCCCGATTACTTTTTGATCGATCCCG
GCATCGGCCGTTTTCTCTACCGCCTGGCACGCCGCGCCGCAGGCAAGGCAGAAGCCAGATGGTTGTTCAA
GACGATCTACGAACGCAGTGGCAGCGCCGGAGAGTTCAAGAAGTTCTGTTTCACCGTGCGCAAGCTGATC
GGGTCAAATGACCTGCCGGAGTACGATTTGAAGGAGGAGGCGGGGCAGGCTGGCCCGATCCTAGTCATGC
GCTACCGCAACCTGATCGAGGGCGAAGCATCCGCCGGTTCCTAATGTACGGAGCAGATGCTAGGGCAAAT
TGCCCTAGCAGGGGAAAAAGGTCGAAAAGGCCTCTTTCCTGTGGATAGCACGTACATTGGGAACCCAAAG
CCGTACATTGGGAACCGGAACCCGTACATTGGGAACCCAAAGCCGTACATTGGGAACCGGTCACACATGT
AAGTGACTGATATAAAAGAGAAAAAAGGCGATTTTTCCGCCTAAAACTCTTTAAAACTTATTAAAACTCT
TAAAACCCGCCTGGCCTGTGCATAACTGTCTGGCCAGCGCACAGCCGAAGAGCTGCAAAAAGCGCCTACC
CTTCGGTCGCTGCGCTCCCTACGCCCCGCCGCTTCGCGTCGGCCTATCGCGGCCGCTGGCCGCTCAAAAA
TGGCTGGCCTACGGCCAGGCAATCTACCAGGGCGCGGACAAGCCGCGCCGTCGCCACTCGACCGCCGGCG
CCCACATCAAGGCACCCTGCCTCGCGCGTTTCGGTGATGACGGTGAAAACCTCTGACACATGCAGCTCCC
GGAAACGGTCACAGCTTGTCTGTAAGCGGATGCCGGGAGCAGACAAGCGCGTCAGCGGGTGTTGGCGGGT
GTCGGGGCGCAGCCATGACCCAGTCACGTAGCGATAGCGGAGTGTATACTGGCTTAACTATGCGGCATCA
GAGCAGATTGTACTGAGAGTGCACCATATGCGGTGTGAAATACCGCACAGATGCGTAAGGAGAAAATACC
GCATCAGGCGCTCTTCCGCTTCCTCGCTCACTGACTCGCTGCGCTCGGTCGTTCGGCTGCGGCGAGCGGT
ATCAGCTCACTCAAAGGCGGTAATACGGTTATCCACAGAATCAGGGGATAACGCAGGAAAGAACATGTGA
GCAAAAGGCCAGCAAAAGGCCAGGAACCGTAAAAAGGCCGCGTTGCTGGCGTTTTTCCATAGGCTCCGCC
CCCCTGACGAGCATCACAAAAATCGACGCTCAAGTCAGAGGTGGCGAAACCCGACAGGACTATAAAGATA
CCAGGCGTTTCCCCCTGGAAGCTCCCTCGTGCGCTCTCCTGTTCCGACCCTGCCGCTTACCGGATACCTG
TCCGCCTTTCTCCCTTCGGGAAGCGTGGCGCTTTCTCATAGCTCACGCTGTAGGTATCTCAGTTCGGTGT
AGGTCGTTCGCTCCAAGCTGGGCTGTGTGCACGAACCCCCCGTTCAGCCCGACCGCTGCGCCTTATCCGG
TAACTATCGTCTTGAGTCCAACCCGGTAAGACACGACTTATCGCCACTGGCAGCAGCCACTGGTAACAGG
ATTAGCAGAGCGAGGTATGTAGGCGGTGCTACAGAGTTCTTGAAGTGGTGGCCTAACTACGGCTACACTA
GAAGGACAGTATTTGGTATCTGCGCTCTGCTGAAGCCAGTTACCTTCGGAAAAAGAGTTGGTAGCTCTTG
ATCCGGCAAACAAACCACCGCTGGTAGCGGTGGTTTTTTTGTTTGCAAGCAGCAGATTACGCGCAGAAAA
AAAGGATCTCAAGAAGATCCTTTGATCTTTTCTACGGGGTCTGACGCTCAGTGGAACGAAAACTCACGTT
AAGGGATTTTGGTCATGCATTCTAGGTACTAAAACAATTCATCCAGTAAAATATAATATTTTATTTTCTC
CCAATCAGGCTTGATCCCCAGTAAGTCAAAAAATAGCTCGACATACTGTTCTTCCCCGATATCCTCCCTG
ATCGACCGGACGCAGAAGGCAATGTCATACCACTTGTCCGCCCTGCCGCTTCTCCCAAGATCAATAAAGC
CACTTACTTTGCCATCTTTCACAAAGATGTTGCTGTCTCCCAGGTCGCCGTGGGAAAAGACAAGTTCCTC
TTCGGGCTTTTCCGTCTTTAAAAAATCATACAGCTCGCGCGGATCTTTAAATGGAGTGTCTTCTTCCCAG
TTTTCGCAATCCACATCGGCCAGATCGTTATTCAGTAAGTAATCCAATTCGGCTAAGCGGCTGTCTAAGC
TATTCGTATAGGGACAATCCGATATGTCGATGGAGTGAAAGAGCCTGATGCACTCCGCATACAGCTCGAT
AATCTTTTCAGGGCTTTGTTCATCTTCATACTCTTCCGAGCAAAGGACGCCATCGGCCTCACTCATGAGC
AGATTGCTCCAGCCATCATGCCGTTCAAAGTGCAGGACCTTTGGAACAGGCAGCTTTCCTTCCAGCCATA
GCATCATGTCCTTTTCCCGTTCCACATCATAGGTGGTCCCTTTATACCGGCTGTCCGTCATTTTTAAATA
TAGGTTTTCATTTTCTCCCACCAGCTTATATACCTTAGCAGGAGACATTCCTTCCGTATCTTTTACGCAG
CGGTATTTTTCGATCAGTTTTTTCAATTCCGGTGATATTCTCATTTTAGCCATTTATTATTTCCTTCCTC
TTTTCTACAGTATTTAAAGATACCCCAAGAAGCTAATTATAACAAGACGAACTCCAATTCACTGTTCCTT
GCATTCTAAAACCTTAAATACCAGAAAACAGCTTTTTCAAAGTTGTTTTCAAAGTTGGCGTATAACATAG
TATCGACGGAGCCGATTTTGAAACCGCGGTGATCACAGGCAGCAACGCTCTGTCATCGTTACAATCAACA
TGCTACCCTCCGCGAGATCATCCGTGTTTCAAACCCGGCAGCTTAGTTGCCGTTCTTCCGAATAGCATCG
GTAACATGAGCAAAGTCTGCCGCCTTACAACGGCTCTCCCGCTGACGCCGTCCCGGACTGATGGGCTGCC
TGTATCGAGTGGTGATTTTGTGCCGAGCTGCCGGTCGGGGAGCTGTTGGCTGGCTGGTGGCAGGATATAT
TGTGGTGTAAACAAATTGACGCTTAGACAACTTAATAACACATTGCGGACGTTTTTAATGTACTGAATTA
ACGCCGAATTAATTCGGGGGATCTGGATTTTAGTACTGGATTTTGGTTTTAGGAATTAGAAATTTTATTG
ATAGAAGTATTTTACAAATACAAATACATACTAAGGGTTTCTTATATGCTCAACACATGAGCGAAACCCT
ATAGGAACCCTAATTCCCTTATCTGGGAACTACTCACACATTATTATGGAGAAAATAGAGCTTGTCGATC
GTTAATTAATCACCTCCAAGATCCCGGACGAGTGCTGGGGCGTCGGTTTCCACTATCGGCGAGTACTTCT
ACACAGCCATCGGTCCAGACGGCCGCGCTTCTGCGGGCGATTTGTGTACGCCCGACAGTCCCGGCTCCGG
ATCGGACGATTGCGTCGCATCGACCCTGCGCCCAAGCTGCATCATCGAAATTGCCGTCAACCAAGCTCTG
ATAGAGTTGGTCAAGACCAATGCGGAGCATATACGCCCGGAGCCGCGGCGATCCTGCAAGCTCCGGATGC
CTCCGCTCGAAGTAGCGCGTCTGCTGCTCCATACAAGCCAACCACGGCCTCCAGAAGAAGATGTTGGCGA
CCTCGTATTGGGAATCCCCGAACATCGCCTCGCTCCAGTCAATGACCGCTGTTATGCGGCCATTGTCCGT
CAGGACATTGTTGGAGCCGAAATCCGCGTGCACGAGGTGCCGGACTTCGGGGCAGTCCTCGGCCCAAAGC
ATCAGCTCATCGAGAGCCTGCGCGACGGACGCACTGACGGTGTCGTCCATCACAGTTTGCCAGTGATACA
CATGGGGATCAGCAATCGCGCATATGAAATCACGCCATGTAGTGTATTGACCGATTCCTTGCGGTCCGAA
TGGGCCGAACCCGCTCGTCTGGCTAAGATCGGCCGCAGCGATCGCATCCATGGCCTCCGCGACCGGCTGC
AGAACAGCGGGCAGTTCGGTTTCAGGCAGGTCTTGCAACGTGACACCCTGTGCACGGCGGGAGATGCAAT
AGGTCAGGCTCTCGCTGAATTCCCCAATGTCAAGCACTTCCGGAATCGGGAGCGCGGCCGATGCAAAGTG
CCGATAAACATAACGATCTTTGTAGAAACCATCGGCGCAGCTATTTACCCGCAGGACATATCCACGCCCT
CCTACATCGAAGCTGAAAGCACGAGATTCTTCGCCCTCCGAGAGCTGCATCAGGTCGGACACGCTGTCGA
ACTTTTCGATCAGAAACTTCTCGACAGACGTCGCGGTGAGTTCAGGCTTTTTCATCCTAGGAGAGATAGA
TTTGTAGAGAGAGACTGGTGATTTCAGCGTGTCCTCTCCAAATGAAATGAACTTCCTTATATAGAGGAAG
GGTCTTGCGAAGGATAGTGGGATTGTGCGTCATCCCTTACGTCAGTGGAGATATCACATCAATCCACTTG
CTTTGAAGACGTGGTTGGAACGTCTTCTTTTTCCACGATGCTCCTCGTGGGTGGGGGTCCATCTTTGGGA
CCACTGTCGGCAGAGGCATCTTGAACGATAGCCTTTCCTTTATCGCAATGATGGCATTTGTAGGTGCCAC
CTTCCTTTTCTACTGTCCTTTTGATGAAGTGACAGATAGCTGGGCAATGGAATCCGAGGAGGTTTCCCGA
TATTACCCTTTGTTGAAAAGTCTCAATAGCCCTTTGGTCTTCTGAGACTGTATCTTTGATATTCTTGGAG
TAGACGAGAGTGTCGTGCTCCACCATGTTCACATCAATCCACTTGCTTTGAAGACGTGGTTGGAACGTCT
TCTTTTTCCACGATGCTCCTCGTGGGTGGGGGTCCATCTTTGGGACCACTGTCGGCAGAGGCATCTTGAA
CGATAGCCTTTCCTTTATCGCAATGATGGCATTTGTAGGTGCCACCTTCCTTTTCTACTGTCCTTTTGAT
GAAGTGACAGATAGCTGGGCAATGGAATCCGAGGAGGTTTCCCGATATTACCCTTTGTTGAAAAGTCTCA
ATAGCCCTTTGGTCTTCTGAGACTGTATCTTTGATATTCTTGGAGTAGACGAGAGTGTCGTGCTCCACCA
TG
